Addgene plasmid #105356: pJOG603
Purpose: Synthetic biology
Depositing lab: Johannes Stuttmann. Depositing organization: Martin-Luther-Universitaet Halle-Wittenberg. Publication: Peripheral infrastructure vectors and an extended set of plant parts for the Modular Cloning system. Gantner J, Ordon J, Ilse T, Kretschmer C, Gruetzner R, Lofke C, Dagdas Y, Burstenbinder K, Marillonnet S, Stuttmann J. PLoS One. 2018 May 30;13(5):e0197185. doi: 10.1371/journal.pone.0197185. eCollection 2018. PubMed 29847550.
Backbone
  Vector backbone: pICH41295 (Engler et al., 2014)
  Vector type: Synthetic Biology
Growth in bacteria
  Bacterial resistance: Spectinomycin, 50 μg/mL
  Growth temperature: 37°C
  Growth strain: DH5alpha
  Copy number: High Copy
Gene/Insert
  Gene/Insert name: promotor RPS5a (At3g11940; 1700bp)
  Species: A. thaliana (mustard weed)
  Mutation: BsaI/ BpiI restriction sites removed
  Cloning method: Restriction Enzyme; 5′ cloning site BpiI (destroyed during cloning); 3′ cloning site BpiI (destroyed during cloning)
  Sequencing primers: 5′ CTTTGAGTGAGCTGATACCG; 3′ GGGTTCCGCGCACATTTC
Terms and licenses: Academic/Nonprofit Terms; Industry Terms: Not Available to Industry
How to cite: pJOG603 was a gift from Johannes Stuttmann (Addgene plasmid # 105356 ; http://n2t.net/addgene:105356 ; RRID:Addgene_105356)
