[The description below was written by a language model from this plasmid's Addgene catalogue record and pLannotate feature annotations shown in this document.]
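Description:
pJOG603 is a level 0 part plasmid for the plant Modular Cloning (MoClo) Golden Gate system, built in the pICH41295 backbone and belonging to an extended set of plant parts for that toolkit. It is a small (about 3.9 kb) high-copy E. coli plasmid that replicates from a ColE1/pUC-type origin. Selection is with spectinomycin through an aadA aminoglycoside adenylyltransferase gene. The short integrase and gentamicin acetyltransferase fragments annotated just upstream of aadA are probably remnants of the integron context from which this resistance cassette was derived, not functional genes.

The payload is a roughly 1.7 kb promoter fragment of the Arabidopsis thaliana RPS5a gene (At3g11940), which encodes a ribosomal protein. The fragment has been "domesticated" by removing internal BsaI and BpiI recognition sites so that it is compatible with Type IIS assembly. It was inserted through BpiI sites that were destroyed during cloning. In the MoClo scheme, such a module is normally released with BsaI and combined with a coding sequence, optional tags and a terminator to form a plant transcription unit, although the record does not list the flanking fusion overhangs.

The automated annotation does not label the promoter itself. Instead, it marks several fragments of the Arabidopsis HST gene within the insert region, which most likely reflects neighbouring genomic sequence included in the upstream fragment and not an expressed open reading frame. A short lacI fragment is likewise a backbone remnant. The record gives the purpose only as synthetic biology, so the construct is best regarded as a reusable promoter module for assembling plant expression constructs.
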