Features (pLannotate 1.2.2; 9 found; start..end, strand, type, name):
    470..519     +  CDS            lacI (fragment): lac repressor; lacI; The lac repressor binds to the lac operator to inhibit transcription in E. coli. This inhibition can be relieved by adding lactose or isopropyl-β-D-thiogalactopyranoside (IPTG).
    563..934     +  CDS            HST (fragment): HSTC_ARATH - Also known as HPT2, VTE2-2. Experimental evidence at protein level: Swiss-Prot protein existence level 1. Involved in the synthesis of plastoquinone-9. Can use both homogentisic acid and 2,5-dihydroxyphenylacetic acid gamma-lactone as prenyl acceptors, and solanesyl diphosphate > farnesyl diphosphate > geranylgeranyl diphosphate >> phytyl diphosphate as prenyl donors. Do not catalyze the decardoxylation of homogentisate uncoupled from prenylation. From Arabidopsis thaliana (Mouse-ear cress).
   1086..1169    +  CDS            HST (fragment): HSTC_ARATH - Also known as HPT2, VTE2-2. Experimental evidence at protein level: Swiss-Prot protein existence level 1. Involved in the synthesis of plastoquinone-9. Can use both homogentisic acid and 2,5-dihydroxyphenylacetic acid gamma-lactone as prenyl acceptors, and solanesyl diphosphate > farnesyl diphosphate > geranylgeranyl diphosphate >> phytyl diphosphate as prenyl donors. Do not catalyze the decardoxylation of homogentisate uncoupled from prenylation. From Arabidopsis thaliana (Mouse-ear cress).
   1435..1509    +  CDS            HST (fragment): HSTC_ARATH - Also known as HPT2, VTE2-2. Experimental evidence at protein level: Swiss-Prot protein existence level 1. Involved in the synthesis of plastoquinone-9. Can use both homogentisic acid and 2,5-dihydroxyphenylacetic acid gamma-lactone as prenyl acceptors, and solanesyl diphosphate > farnesyl diphosphate > geranylgeranyl diphosphate >> phytyl diphosphate as prenyl donors. Do not catalyze the decardoxylation of homogentisate uncoupled from prenylation. From Arabidopsis thaliana (Mouse-ear cress).
   2323..2427    +  promoter       AmpR promoter: bla
   2418..2498    -  CDS            int (fragment): INT2_ECOLX - Protein inferred from homology: Swiss-Prot protein existence level 3. Putative integrase believed to be involved in the insertion of antibiotic resistance genes into plasmids and transposons. From Escherichia coli.
   2586..2642    +  CDS            GmR (fragment): gentamycin acetyltransferase; aacC1; confers resistance to gentamycin
   2649..3437    +  CDS            aadA: S3AD_ECOLX - Experimental evidence at protein level: Swiss-Prot protein existence level 1. Mediates bacterial resistance to the antibiotics streptomycin and spectinomycin. From Escherichia coli.
   3611..287     +  rep_origin     ori (across the origin): high-copy-number ColE1/pMB1/pBR322/pUC origin of replication
>Addgene plasmid #105356 | pJOG603 | addgene full sequence | sequence record 206355 | Addgene NGS Result
CGCAGCGGTCGGGCTGAACGGGGGGTTCGTGCACACAGCCCAGCTTGGAGCGAACGACCTACACCGAACT
GAGATACCTACAGCGTGAGCTATGAGAAAGCGCCACGCTTCCCGAAGGGAGAAAGGCGGACAGGTATCCG
GTAAGCGGCAGGGTCGGAACAGGAGAGCGCACGAGGGAGCTTCCAGGGGGAAACGCCTGGTATCTTTATA
GTCCTGTCGGGTTTCGCCACCTCTGACTTGAGCGTCGATTTTTGTGATGCTCGTCAGGGGGGCGGAGCCT
ATGGAAAAACGCCAGCAACGCGGCCTTTTTACGGTTCCTGGCCTTTTGCTGGCCTTTTGCTCACATGTTC
TTTCCTGCGTTATCCCCTGATTCTGTGGATAACCGTATTACCGCCTTTGAGTGAGCTGATACCGCTCGCC
GCAGCCGAACGACCGAGCGCAGCGAGTCAGTGAGCGAGGAAGCGGAAGAGCGCCCAATACGCAAACCGCC
TCTCCCCGCGCGTTGGCCGATTCATTAATCACTCTGTGGTCTCAGGAGCTCAACTTTTGATTCGCTATTT
GCAGTGCACCTGTGGCGTTCATCACATCTTTTGTGACACTGTTTGCACTGGTCATTGCTATTACAAAGGA
CCTTCCTGATGTTGAAGGAGATCGAAAGTAAGTAACTGCACGCATAACCATTTTCTTTCCGCTCTTTGGC
TCAATCCATTTGACAGTCAAAGACAATGTTTAACCAGCTCCGTTTGATATATTGTCTTTATGTGTTTGTT
CAAGCATGTTTAGTTAATCATGCCTTTGATTGATCTTGAATAGGTTCCAAATATCAACCCTGGCAACAAA
ACTTGGAGTGAGAAACATTGCATTCCTCGGTTCTGGACTTCTGCTAGTAAATTATGTTTCAGCCATATCA
CTAGCTTTCTACATGCCTCAGGTGAATTCATCTATTTCCGTCTTAACTATTTCGGTTAATTAAAGCACGA
ACACCATTACTGCATGTAGAAGCTTGATAAACTATCGCCACCAATTTATTTTTGTTGCGATATTGTTACT
TTCCTCAGTATGCAGCTTTGAAAAGACCAACCCTCTTATCCTTTAACAATGAACAGGTTTTTAGAGGTAG
CTTGATGATTCCTGCACATGTGATCTTGGCTTCAGGCTTAATTTTCCAGGTAAAGCATTATGAGATACTC
TTATATCTCTTACATACTTTTGAGATAATGCACAAGAACTTCATAACTATATGCTTTAGTTTCTGCATTT
GACACTGCCAAATTCATTAATCTCTAATATCTTTGTTGTTGATCTTTGGTAGACATGGGTACTAGAAAAA
GCAAACTACACCAAGGTAAAATACTTTTGTACAAACATAAACTCGTTATCACGGAACATCAATGGAGTGT
ATATCTAACGGAGTGTAGAAACATTTGATTATTGCAGGAAGCTATCTCAGGATATTATCGGTTTATATGG
AATCTCTTCTACGCAGAGTATCTGTTATTCCCCTTCCTCTAGCTTTCAATTTCATGGTGAGGATATGCAG
TTTTCTTTGTATATCATTCTTCTTCTTCTTTGTAGCTTGGAGTCAAAATCGGTTCCTTCATGTACATACA
TCAAGGATATGTCCTTCTGAATTTTTATATCTTGCAATAAAAATGCTTGTACCAATTGAAACACCAGCTT
TTTGAGTTCTATGATCACTGACTTGGTTCTAACCAAAAAAAAAAAAATGTTTAATTTACATATCTAAAAG
TAGGTTTAGGGAAACCTAAACAGTAAAATATTTGTATATTATTCGAATTTCACTCATCATAAAAACTTAA
ATTGCACCATAAAATTTTGTTTTACTATTAATGATGTAATTTGTGTAACTTAAGATAAAAATAATATTCC
GTAAGTTAACCGGCTAAAACCACGTATAAACCAGGGAACCTGTTAAACCGGTTCTTTACTGGATAAAGAA
ATGAAAGCCCATGTAGACAGCTCCATTAGAGCCCAAACCCTAAATTTCTCATCTATATAAAAGGAGTGAC
ATTAGGGTTTTTGTTCGTCCTCTTAAAGCTTCTCGTTTTCTCTGCCGTCTCTCTCATTCGCGCGACGCAA
ACGATCTTCAGGTGATCTTCTTTCTCCAAATCCTCTCTCATAACTCTGATTTCGTACTTGTGTATTTGAG
CTCACGCTCTGTTTCTCTCACCACAGCAATGTGAGACCACGAAGTGGCTCTTCAGTGGACGAAAGGGCCT
CGTGATACGCCTATTTTTATAGGTTAATGTCATGATAATAATGGTTTCTTAGACGTCAGGTGGCACTTTT
CGGGGAAATGTGCGCGGAACCCCTATTTGTTTATTTTTCTAAATACATTCAAATATGTATCCGCTCATGA
GACAATAACCCTGATAAATGCTTCAATAATATTGAAAAAGGAAGAGTATGCGCTCACGCAACTGGTCCAG
AACCTTGACCGAACGCAGCGGTGGTAACGGCGCAGTGGCGGTTTTCATGGCTTGTTATGACTGTTTTTTT
TTGGGGTACAGTCTATGCCTCGGGCATCCAAGCAGCAAGCGCGTTACGCCGTGGGTCGATGTTTGATGTT
ATGGAGCAGCAACGATGTTACGCAGCAGGGCAGTCGCCCTAAAACAAAGTTAAACATCATGAGGGAAGCG
GTGATCGCCGAAGTATCGACTCAACTATCAGAGGTAGTTGGCGTCATCGAGCGCCATCTCGAACCGACGT
TGCTGGCCGTACATTTGTACGGCTCCGCAGTGGATGGCGGCCTGAAGCCACACAGCGATATTGATTTGCT
GGTTACGGTGACCGTAAGGCTTGATGAAACAACGCGGCGAGCTTTGATCAACGACCTTTTGGAAACTTCG
GCTTCCCCTGGAGAGAGCGAGATTCTCCGCGCTGTAGAAGTCACCATTGTTGTGCACGACGACATCATTC
CGTGGCGTTATCCAGCTAAGCGCGAACTGCAATTTGGAGAATGGCAGCGCAATGACATTCTTGCAGGTAT
CTTCGAGCCAGCCACGATCGACATTGATCTGGCTATCTTGCTGACAAAAGCAAGAGAACATAGCGTTGCC
TTGGTAGGTCCAGCGGCGGAGGAACTCTTTGATCCGGTTCCTGAACAGGATCTATTTGAGGCGCTAAATG
AAACCTTAACGCTATGGAACTCGCCGCCCGACTGGGCTGGCGATGAGCGAAATGTAGTGCTTACGTTGTC
CCGCATTTGGTACAGCGCAGTAACCGGCAAAATCGCGCCGAAGGATGTCGCTGCCGACTGGGCAATGGAG
CGCCTGCCGGCCCAGTATCAGCCCGTCATACTTGAAGCTAGACAGGCTTATCTTGGACAAGAAGAAGATC
GCTTGGCCTCGCGCGCAGATCAGTTGGAAGAATTTGTCCATTACGTAAAAGGCGAGATCACCAAGGTAGT
CGGCAAATAACTGTCAGACCAAGTTTACTCATATATACTTTAGATTGATTTAAAACTTCATTTTTAATTT
AAAAGGATCTAGGTGAAGATCCTTTTTGATAATCTCATGACCAAAATCCCTTAACGTGAGTTTTCGTTCC
ACTGAGCGTCAGACCCCGTAGAAAAGATCAAAGGATCTTCTTGAGATCCTTTTTTTCTGCGCGTAATCTG
CTGCTTGCAAACAAAAAAACCACCGCTACCAGCGGTGGTTTGTTTGCCGGATCAAGAGCTACCAACTCTT
TTTCCGAAGGTAACTGGCTTCAGCAGAGCGCAGATACCAAATACTGTTCTTCTAGTGTAGCCGTAGTTAG
GCCACCACTTCAAGAACTCTGTAGCACCGCCTACATACCTCGCTCTGCTAATCCTGTTACCAGTGGCTGC
TGCCAGTGGCGATAAGTCGTGTCTTACCGGGTTGGACTCAAGACGATAGTTACCGGATAAGG
